>Addgene plasmid #191326 | pBetaActin-FRB-dCer3-CAAX | addgene full sequence | sequence record 381708 | Addgene NGS Result
ACGGTACCGCGGGCCCGGGATCCACCGGATCTAGATAAGTAATGATCATAATCAGCCATATCACATCTGT
AGAGGTTTTACTTGCTTTAAAAAACCTCCCACACCTCCCCCTGAACCTGAAACATAAAATGAATGCAATT
GTTGTTGTTAACTTGTTTATTGCAGCTTATAATGGTTACAAATAAAGCAATAGCATCACAAATTTCACAA
ATAAAGCATTTTTTTCACTGCATTCTAGTTGTGGTTTGTCCAAACTCATCAATGTATCTTATCATGTCTG
GATCAATTCGTAATCATGTCATAGCTGTTTCCTGTGTGAAATTGTTATCCGCTCACAATTCCACACAACA
TACGAGCCGGAAGCATAAAGTGTAAAGCCTGGGGTGCCTAATGAGTGAGCTAACTCACATTAATTGCGTT
GCGCTCACTGCCCGCTTTCCAGTCGGGAAACCTGTCGTGCCAGCTGCATTAATGAATCGGCCAACGCGCG
GGGAGAGGCGGTTTGCGTATTGGGCGCTCTTCCGCTTCCTCGCTCACTGACTCGCTGCGCTCGGTCGTTC
GGCTGCGGCGAGCGGTATCAGCTCACTCAAAGGCGGTAATACGGTTATCCACAGAATCAGGGGATAACGC
AGGAAAGAACATGTGAGCAAAAGGCCAGCAAAAGGCCAGGAACCGTAAAAAGGCCGCGTTGCTGGCGTTT
TTCCATAGGCTCCGCCCCCCTGACGAGCATCACAAAAATCGACGCTCAAGTCAGAGGTGGCGAAACCCGA
CAGGACTATAAAGATACCAGGCGTTTCCCCCTGGAAGCTCCCTCGTGCGCTCTCCTGTTCCGACCCTGCC
GCTTACCGGATACCTGTCCGCCTTTCTCCCTTCGGGAAGCGTGGCGCTTTCTCATAGCTCACGCTGTAGG
TATCTCAGTTCGGTGTAGGTCGTTCGCTCCAAGCTGGGCTGTGTGCACGAACCCCCCGTTCAGCCCGACC
GCTGCGCCTTATCCGGTAACTATCGTCTTGAGTCCAACCCGGTAAGACACGACTTATCGCCACTGGCAGC
AGCCACTGGTAACAGGATTAGCAGAGCGAGGTATGTAGGCGGTGCTACAGAGTTCTTGAAGTGGTGGCCT
AACTACGGCTACACTAGAAGAACAGTATTTGGTATCTGCGCTCTGCTGAAGCCAGTTACCTTCGGAAAAA
GAGTTGGTAGCTCTTGATCCGGCAAACAAACCACCGCTGGTAGCGGTGGTTTTTTTGTTTGCAAGCAGCA
GATTACGCGCAGAAAAAAAGGATCTCAAGAAGATCCTTTGATCTTTTCTACGGGGTCTGACGCTCAGTGG
AACGAAAACTCACGTTAAGGGATTTTGGTCATGAGATTATCAAAAAGGATCTTCACCTAGATCCTTTTAA
ATTAAAAATGAAGTTTTAAATCAATCTAAAGTATATATGAGTAAACTTGGTCTGACAGTTACCAATGCTT
AATCAGTGAGGCACCTATCTCAGCGATCTGTCTATTTCGTTCATCCATAGTTGCCTGACTCCCCGTCGTG
TAGATAACTACGATACGGGAGGGCTTACCATCTGGCCCCAGTGCTGCAATGATACCGCGAGACCCACGCT
CACCGGCTCCAGATTTATCAGCAATAAACCAGCCAGCCGGAAGGGCCGAGCGCAGAAGTGGTCCTGCAAC
TTTATCCGCCTCCATCCAGTCTATTAATTGTTGCCGGGAAGCTAGAGTAAGTAGTTCGCCAGTTAATAGT
TTGCGCAACGTTGTTGCCATTGCTACAGGCATCGTGGTGTCACGCTCGTCGTTTGGTATGGCTTCATTCA
GCTCCGGTTCCCAACGATCAAGGCGAGTTACATGATCCCCCATGTTGTGCAAAAAAGCGGTTAGCTCCTT
CGGTCCTCCGATCGTTGTCAGAAGTAAGTTGGCCGCAGTGTTATCACTCATGGTTATGGCAGCACTGCAT
AATTCTCTTACTGTCATGCCATCCGTAAGATGCTTTTCTGTGACTGGTGAGTACTCAACCAAGTCATTCT
GAGAATAGTGTATGCGGCGACCGAGTTGCTCTTGCCCGGCGTCAATACGGGATAATACCGCGCCACATAG
CAGAACTTTAAAAGTGCTCATCATTGGAAAACGTTCTTCGGGGCGAAAACTCTCAAGGATCTTACCGCTG
TTGAGATCCAGTTCGATGTAACCCACTCGTGCACCCAACTGATCTTCAGCATCTTTTACTTTCACCAGCG
TTTCTGGGTGAGCAAAAACAGGAAGGCAAAATGCCGCAAAAAAGGGAATAAGGGCGACACGGAAATGTTG
AATACTCATACTCTTCCTTTTTCAATATTATTGAAGCATTTATCAGGGTTATTGTCTCATGAGCGGATAC
ATATTTGAATGTATTTAGAAAAATAAACAAATAGGGGTTCCGCGCACATTTCCCCGAAAAGTGCCACCTG
ACGTCTAAGAAACCATTATTATCATGACATTAACCTATAAAAATAGGCGTATCACGAGGCCCTTTCGTCT
CGCGCGTTTCGGTGATGACGGTGAAAACCTCTGACACATGCAGCTCCCGGAGACGGTCACAGCTTGTCTG
TAAGCGGATGCCGGGAGCAGACAAGCCCGTCAGGGCGCGTCAGCGGGTGTTGGCGGGTGTCGGGGCTGGC
TTAACTATGCGGCATCAGAGCAGATTGTACTGAGAGTGCACCATATGCGGTGTGAAATACCGCACAGATG
CGTAAGGAGAAAATACCGCATCAGGCGCCATTCGCCATTCAGGCTGCGCAACTGTTGGGAAGGGCGATCG
GTGCGGGCCTCTTCGCTATTACGCCAGCTGGCGAAAGGGGGATGTGCTGCAAGGCGATTAAGTTGGGTAA
CGCCAGGGTTTTCCCAGTCACGACGTTGTAAAACGACGGCCAGTGCCAAGTTGGGATCTTTGCATTGGCC
CACGGCTCTCAGGATGGGGATGCTCCCCTTCAGCACCCGGTTCCCCTTGGAAACTGATGGTCCTGGCTCT
GTGGCATGGCAGTGGCACTGTGAGGAGCCCCCTACCAGCAGCACACAGTGGGGTTGGCACTGCCACGCTC
CGGATGCCGCGCTCTGATCCAACCCCATAATCAAGGGAACCCGAATTGCCCCATCATTGCCCCCACCACC
CCCATCCTGCCGGGCCCTCACACCCCACGCTGCCTTCTGGTGACATTCCCCAGCCCAAACCCACGGCTTC
ATGGCTACCGCGGGGCATTTCCCATTGCCGCCCCATTATCAGCTCTGCACACCTCCCGCTGTACCCATGC
CTCGTGGCTGCCCTTCTTTGACGTATAATCTTCTAATTAATACCCGGCCTTGTCAAAGTGGAGCACAAAC
GTTAATTAATTCCCCAGCAGGCAGGTAATTAACAGTGTGACTCCCTTTTTGCTGCGAGTGGGGCTGATAC
AGAGAGATGTGGCACTATGGAGCCCACGGGGTCCTGGCACTGGGTGCCCACGGAGGTCCCCATGTGCTGC
AGTGTCACCGCCTCCGAGGAGACAGTATTGTCCCTGCGGTGTCCCTGCAGCTCAGCTCTGTCCACAGGGC
CACCTCCAGTTTGGAGGGGACACAATGCAGCCCCGATGCAACCCATCCTCGCAGCATCCCAGGGACAAAG
ACCCCACTGCAAGACCGCACACAGGGCTGGGTCCCGCTCCCCTAATATCTACAGTGCTTCTTGCATGGCC
CCTTAATCAATGCAGTTAATCAGCATGCGCTCATGCACCGCTCTGGAGCTGCAAAGCCCCTCGCAGCGCT
GCTCACCAACACCGCGCACCGCCCCGGCCCAGCCTGCAGCACGCGCTGCAAACAGGAAAGAAACAAAATA
TTGCCCAAATGTAGGCAAAGGCATTCGGCTGCCTTGACCTCCGCCGGGCCGGGCCCTGCCTGACTCAGCT
CCTTACTCAGCGCTCGCTTCCTCCCTCCGGCTGCCACCGCCGCAGCGCACACCCTGACAAAGAGTGGCCC
TTAACGGGCTCTGAGGTGCACCCAGCAGTGCACTCAGCAGTCCAAGGGCCGGCCTGGAGGTTTGCACCGC
TACGTGCTGACATTAGCATTGAACTTGGCCCTGGGTAGTGCTGCAGGCCGGGCGGGGTGGGTGTAGAGAG
TGCAGCGCGCGTTGCACCCGGTGCCCCTTCCCCTCCCTTGCATCCCAGCAGGCTGCACCCCAGCACCAGG
CCCGTGCATGCATGCTCCTGGTGTTATTGCAGCCTGGTGCATGCATGCGTCTTGATGGTGCAGCGCTGTG
CATGCATCCTCCTTGGTGTGTAGCAGTCTAGTGCATGCATACCCCTCGGTGTTATTGCTGCTCTGTGCAC
GCACGCTCATTGTATCACTTCATCCCAGTGCATGCACTCACACTGGAGCGATTGCTGCTCGGTGCACGCA
CACTCATTGTATCACTGCAGCTCAGTGGCTGCACGCACACCGGTGTTATTGCTGCTCGGTGCGTGCATGC
ACATCAGTGTCGCTGCAGCTCAGTGCATGCACGCTCATTGCCCATCGCTATCCCTGCCTCTCCTGCTGGC
GCTCCCCGGGAGGTGACTTCAAGGGGACCGCAGGACCACCTCGGGGGTGGGGGGAGGGCTGCACACGCGG
ACCCCGCTCCCCCTCCCCAACAAAGCACTGTGGAATCAAAAAGGGGGGAGGGGGGATGGAGGGGCGCGTC
ACACCCCCGCCCCACACCCTCACCTCGAGGTGAGCCCCACGTTCTGCTTCACTCTCCCCATCTCCCCCCC
CTCCCCACCCCCAATTTTGTATTTATTTATTTTTTAATTATTTTGTGCAGCGATGGGGGCGGGGGGGGGG
GGGGCGCGCGCCAGGCGGGGCGGGGCGGGGCGRGGGGCGGGGCGGGGCGAGGCGGAGAGGTGCGGCGGCA
GCCAATCAGAGCGGCGCGCTCCGAAAGTTTCCTTTTATGGCGAGGCGGCGGCGGCGGCGGCCCTATAAAA
AGCGAAGCGCGCGGCGGGCGGGAGTCGCTGCGCGCTGCCTTCGCCCCGTGCCCCGCTCCGCCGCCGCCTC
GCGCCGCCCGCCCCGGCTCTGACTGACCGCGTTACTCCCACAGGTGAGCGGGCGGGACGGCCCTTCTCCT
CCGGGCTGTAATTAGCGCTTGGTTTAATGACGGCTCGTTTCTTTTCTGTGGCTGCGTGAAAGCCTTAAAG
GGCTCCGGGAGGGCCCTTTGTGCGGGGGGGAGCGGCTCGGGGGGTGCGTGCGTGTGTGTGTGCGTGGGGA
GCGCCGCGTGCGGCTCCGCGCTGCCCGGCGGCTGTGAGCGCTGCGGGCGCGGCGCGGGGCTTTGTGCGCT
CCGCAGTGTGCGCGAGGGGAGCGCGGCCGGGGGCGGTGCCCCGCGGTGCGGGGGGGGCTGCGAGGGGAAC
AAAGGCTGCGTGCGGGGTGTGTGCGTGGGGGGGTGAGCAGGGGGTGTGGGCGCGGCGGTCGGGCTGTAAC
CCCCCCCTGCACCCCCCTCCCCGAGTTGCTGAGCACGGCCCGGCTTCGGGTGCGGGGCTCCGTGCGGGGC
GTGGCGCGGGGCTCGCCGTGCCGGGCGGGGGGKGGCGGCAGGKGGGGGTGCCGGGCGGGGCGGGGCCGCC
TCGGGCCGGGGRGGGCTCGGGGGAGGGGCGCGGCGGCCCCCGGAGCGCCGGCGGCTGTCGAGGCGCGGCG
AGCCGCAGCCATTGCCTTTTATGGTAATCGTGCGAGAGGGCGCAGGGACTTCCTTTGTCCCAAATCTGTG
CGGAGCCGAAATCTGGGAGGCGCCGCCGCACCCCCTCTAGCGGGCGCGGGGCGAAGCGGTGCGGCGCCGG
CAGGAAGGAAATGGGCGGGGAGGGCCTTCGTGCGTCGCCGCGCCGCCGTCCCCTTCTCCATCTCCAGCCT
CGGGGCTGTCCGCAGGGGGACGGCTGCCTTCGGGGGGGACGGGGCAGGGCGGGGTTCGGCTTCTGGCGTG
TGACCGGCGGGGTTTATATCTTCCCTTCTCTGTTCCTCCGCAGCCCCCAAGCTAGCATGGCTTCTAGAAT
CCTCTGGCATGAGATGTGGCATGAAGGCCTGGAAGAGGCATCTCGTTTGTACTTTGGGGAAAGGAACGTG
AAAGGCATGTTTGAGGTGCTGGAGCCCTTGCATGCTATGATGGAACGGGGCCCCCAGACTCTGAAGGAAA
CATCCTTTAATCAGGCCTATGGTCGAGATTTAATGGAGGCCCAAGAGTGGTGCAGGAAGTACATGAAATC
AGGGAATGTCAAGGACCTCCTCCAAGCCTGGGACCTCTATTATCATGTGTTCCGACGAATCTCAAAGGGA
AGTTCAGGAGGTTCTAGTATGGTGAGCAAGGGCGAGGAGCTGTTCACCGGGGTGGTGCCCATCCTGGTCG
AGCTGGACGGCGACGTAAACGGCCACAAGTTCAGCGTGTCCGGCGAGGGCGAGGGCGATGCCACCTACGG
CAAGCTGACCCTGAAGTTCATCTGCACCACCGGCAAGCTGCCCGTGCCCTGGCCCACCCTCGTGACCACC
CTGAGCTGGGGCGTGCAGTGCTTCGCCCGCTACCCCGACCACATGAAGCAGCACGACTTCTTCAAGTCCG
CCATGCCCGAAGGCTACGTCCAGGAGCGCACCATCTTCTTCAAGGACGACGGCAACTACAAGACCCGCGC
CGAGGTGAAGTTCGAGGGCGACACCCTGGTGAACCGCATCGAGCTGAAGGGCATCGACTTCAAGGAGGAC
GGCAACATCCTGGGGCACAAGCTGGAGTACAACGCCATCCACGGCAACGTCTATATCACCGCCGACAAGC
AGAAGAACGGCATCAAGGCCAACTTCGGCCTCAACTGCAACATCGAGGACGGCAGCGTGCAGCTCGCCGA
CCACTACCAGCAGAACACCCCCATCGGCGACGGCCCCGTGCTGCTGCCCGACAACCACTACCTGAGCACC
CAGTCCGCACTGAGCAAAGACCCCAACGAGAAGCGCGATCACATGGTCCTGCTGGAGTTCGTGACCGCCG
CCGGGTCTGGTGGATCAAGTGGTGGAGGTAAAAAGAAGAAAAAGAAGTCAAAGACAAAGTGTGTAATTAT
GTAGAAGCTTCGAATTCTGCAGTCG
Features (pLannotate 1.2.2; 18 found; start..end, strand, type, name):
     42..127     +  CDS            large T antigen (fragment): large T antigen from SV40 (simian virus 40)
    150..284     +  polyA_signal   SV40 poly(A) signal: SV40 polyadenylation signal
    322..338     -  protein_bind   lac operator: The lac repressor binds to the lac operator to inhibit transcription in E. coli. This inhibition can be relieved by adding lactose or isopropyl-β-D-thiogalactopyranoside (IPTG). lac repressor encoded by lacI
    346..376     -  promoter       lac promoter: promoter for the E. coli lac operon
    391..412     -  protein_bind   CAP binding site: CAP binding activates transcription in the presence of cAMP. E. coli catabolite activator protein
    425..517     -  CDS            lacI (fragment): lac repressor; lacI; The lac repressor binds to the lac operator to inhibit transcription in E. coli. This inhibition can be relieved by adding lactose or isopropyl-β-D-thiogalactopyranoside (IPTG).
    700..1288    -  rep_origin     ori: high-copy-number ColE1/pMB1/pBR322/pUC origin of replication
   1459..2319    -  CDS            AmpR: β-lactamase; bla; confers resistance to ampicillin, carbenicillin, and related antibiotics
   2320..2424    -  promoter       AmpR promoter: bla
   2519..2554    +  CDS            rop (fragment): Rop protein, which maintains plasmids at low copy number; rop
   2656..2755    +  misc_feature   bom (fragment): basis of mobility region from pBR322
   2761..2915    -  CDS            lacZα (fragment): LacZα fragment of β-galactosidase; lacZ fragment
   4715..4990    +  promoter       chicken β-actin promoter: No description available
   4991..5960    +  intron         chimeric intron: chimera between introns from chicken β-actin and rabbit β-globin
   6019..6297    +  CDS            FRB*: T2098L mutant of FKBP-rapamycin binding domain of human FRAP binds synthetic ligands such as AP21967
   6319..7005    +  CDS            mCerulean3: mCerulean3 is a basic (constitutively fluorescent) cyan fluorescent protein published in 2011, derived from Aequorea victoria. It is reported to be a somewhat slowly-maturing monomer with very low acid sensitivity.
   7027..7073    +  CDS            K-Ras (fragment): human small GTPase proto-oncoprotein
   7075..23      +  misc_feature   MCS (fragment) (across the origin): multiple cloning site
