[The description below was written by a language model from this plasmid's Addgene catalogue record and pLannotate feature annotations shown in this document.]
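Description:
pBetaActin-FRB-dCer3-CAAX is a 7,095 nt mammalian expression plasmid built on a β-actin promoter backbone (listed as P_actin). It is maintained in E. coli through a high-copy ColE1/pUC-type origin and selected with ampicillin via the β-lactamase gene and its native promoter. The annotation also picks up several bacterial vector remnants (lac promoter/operator and CAP site, and fragments of lacI, lacZα, rop and bom) that appear to be backbone leftovers rather than functional parts of the payload. A stretch of roughly 1.8 kb upstream of the annotated promoter carries no annotation, so its content is not stated in the record.

The expression cassette is driven by the chicken β-actin promoter followed by a chimeric chicken β-actin/rabbit β-globin intron, which generally improves transcript processing and expression. Downstream lies a synthetic three-part fusion. First comes an FRB domain, annotated as the T2098L variant of the FKBP-rapamycin binding domain of human FRAP, which can bind rapamycin analogues such as AP21967. This is followed by a Cerulean3-derived cyan fluorescent protein, called "dCer3" in the construct name, although the record does not explain that designation. The fusion ends in a short C-terminal K-Ras fragment supplying the CAAX prenylation motif that targets it to the plasma membrane. A residual multiple cloning site, a small SV40 large T antigen fragment and the SV40 polyadenylation signal terminate the unit.

The construct provides the fluorescently marked membrane anchor of the FKBP-FRB chemical dimerization system. When it is co-expressed with an FKBP-tagged protein, adding the dimerizer recruits that partner to the plasma membrane. The associated work concerns microtubule dynamics and neuronal polarization.
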