Addgene plasmid #191326: pBetaActin-FRB-dCer3-CAAX
Purpose: Expresses the fluorescently labeled membrane anchor CAAX fused to the dimerization domain FRB to recruit proteins to plasma membrane by using the chemical dimerization system FKBP-FRB
Depositing lab: Frank Bradke. Depositing organization: Deutsches Zentrum fuer Neurodegenerative Erkrankungen (DZNE). Publication: Microtubule retrograde flow retains neuronal polarization in a fluctuating state. Schelski M, Bradke F. Sci Adv. 2022 Nov 4;8(44):eabo2336. doi: 10.1126/sciadv.abo2336. Epub 2022 Nov 4. PubMed 36332023.
Backbone
  Vector backbone: P_actin
  Vector type: Mammalian Expression
Growth in bacteria
  Bacterial resistance: Ampicillin, 100 μg/mL
  Growth temperature: 37°C
  Growth strain: DH5alpha
  Copy number: High Copy
Gene/Insert
  Gene/Insert name: FRB-dCer-CAAX
  Species: Synthetic
  Cloning method: Ligation Independent Cloning
Terms and licenses: Academic/Nonprofit Terms; Industry Terms: Not Available to Industry
How to cite: pBetaActin-FRB-dCer3-CAAX was a gift from Frank Bradke (Addgene plasmid # 191326 ; http://n2t.net/addgene:191326 ; RRID:Addgene_191326)
